LOCUS       Exported 7146 bp ds-DNA circular SYN 12-MAY-2021
DEFINITION  Tomato expressing plasmid.
ACCESSION   .
VERSION     .
KEYWORDS    MSCV-IRES_Tomato
SOURCE      synthetic DNA construct
  ORGANISM  synthetic DNA construct
REFERENCE   1 (bases 1 to 7146)
  AUTHORS   Brown FC, Still E, Koche RP, Yim CY, Takao S, Cifani P, Reed C,
            Gunasekera S, Ficarro SB, Romanienko P, Mark W, McCarthy C, de
            Stanchina E, Gonen M, Seshan V, Bhola P, O'Donnell C, Spitzer B,
            Stutzke C, Lavallee VP, Hebert J, Krivtsov AV, Melnick A, Paietta
            EM, Tallman MS, Letai A, Sauvageau G, Pouliot G, Levine R, Marto JA,
            Armstrong SA, Kentsis A
  TITLE     MEF2C Phosphorylation Is Required for Chemotherapy Resistance in
            Acute Myeloid Leukemia.
  JOURNAL   Cancer Discov. 2018 Apr;8(4):478-497. doi:
            10.1158/2159-8290.CD-17-1271. Epub 2018 Feb 5.
  PUBMED    29431698
REFERENCE   2 (bases 1 to 7146)
  AUTHORS   .
  TITLE     Direct Submission
  JOURNAL   Exported May 12, 2021 from SnapGene Server 1.1.58
            http://www.snapgene.com
FEATURES             Location/Qualifiers
     source          1..7146
                     /organism="synthetic DNA construct"
                     /mol_type="other DNA"
     LTR             149..665
                     /label=5' LTR
                     /note="5' long terminal repeat from murine embryonic stem
                     cell virus"
     misc_feature    729..1070
                     /label=MESV Psi
                     /note="packaging signal of murine embryonic stem cell
                     virus"
     CDS             1137..1553
                     /label=gag (truncated)
                     /note="truncated Moloney murine leukemia virus (MMLV) gag
                     gene lacking the start codon"
     primer_bind     1483..1505
                     /label=pLXSN 5'
                     /note="Murine stem cell virus, forward primer. Also called
                     MSCV"
     primer_bind     1521..1537
                     /label=pBABE 5'
                     /note="Psi packaging signal, forward primer for pBABE
                     vectors"
     misc_feature    1630..2182
                     /label=IRES
                     /note="internal ribosome entry site (IRES) of the
                     encephalomyocarditis virus (EMCV)"
     primer_bind     complement(1774..1791)
                     /label=IRES reverse
                     /note="IRES internal ribosome entry site, reverse primer.
                     Also called pCDH-rev"
     primer_bind     2001..2020
                     /label=IRES-F
                     /note="IRES internal ribosome entry site, forward primer"
     CDS             2194..3624
                     /codon_start=1
                     /product="tandem dimeric (pseudo-monomeric) derivative of
                     DsRed (Shaner et al., 2004)"
                     /label=tdTomato
                     /note="mammalian codon-optimized"
                     /translation="MVSKGEEVIKEFMRFKVRMEGSMNGHEFEIEGEGEGRPYEGTQTA
                     KLKVTKGGPLPFAWDILSPQFMYGSKAYVKHPADIPDYKKLSFPEGFKWERVMNFEDGG
                     LVTVTQDSSLQDGTLIYKVKMRGTNFPPDGPVMQKKTMGWEASTERLYPRDGVLKGEIH
                     QALKLKDGGHYLVEFKTIYMAKKPVQLPGYYYVDTKLDITSHNEDYTIVEQYERSEGRH
                     HLFLGHGTGSTGSGSSGTASSEDNNMAVIKEFMRFKVRMEGSMNGHEFEIEGEGEGRPY
                     EGTQTAKLKVTKGGPLPFAWDILSPQFMYGSKAYVKHPADIPDYKKLSFPEGFKWERVM
                     NFEDGGLVTVTQDSSLQDGTLIYKVKMRGTNFPPDGPVMQKKTMGWEASTERLYPRDGV
                     LKGEIHQALKLKDGGHYLVEFKTIYMAKKPVQLPGYYYVDTKLDITSHNEDYTIVEQYE
                     RSEGRHHLFLYGMDELYK"
     LTR             3689..4203
                     /label=3' LTR
                     /note="3' long terminal repeat from murine embryonic stem
                     cell virus"
     protein_bind    4365..4381
                     /label=lac operator
                     /bound_moiety="lac repressor encoded by lacI"
                     /note="The lac repressor binds to the lac operator to
                     inhibit transcription in E. coli. This inhibition can be
                     relieved by adding lactose or
                     isopropyl-beta-D-thiogalactopyranoside (IPTG)."
     promoter        complement(4389..4419)
                     /label=lac promoter
                     /note="promoter for the E. coli lac operon"
     protein_bind    4434..4455
                     /label=CAP binding site
                     /bound_moiety="E. coli catabolite activator protein"
                     /note="CAP binding activates transcription in the presence
                     of cAMP."
     primer_bind     complement(4572..4589)
                     /label=L4440
                     /note="L4440 vector, forward primer"
     rep_origin      complement(4743..5331)
                     /direction=LEFT
                     /label=ori
                     /note="high-copy-number ColE1/pMB1/pBR322/pUC origin of
                     replication"
     primer_bind     complement(4823..4842)
                     /label=pBR322ori-F
                     /note="pBR322 origin, forward primer"
     CDS             complement(5502..6362)
                     /codon_start=1
                     /gene="bla"
                     /product="beta-lactamase"
                     /label=AmpR
                     /note="confers resistance to ampicillin, carbenicillin, and
                     related antibiotics"
                     /translation="MSIQHFRVALIPFFAAFCLPVFAHPETLVKVKDAEDQLGARVGYI
                     ELDLNSGKILESFRPEERFPMMSTFKVLLCGAVLSRIDAGQEQLGRRIHYSQNDLVEYS
                     PVTEKHLTDGMTVRELCSAAITMSDNTAANLLLTTIGGPKELTAFLHNMGDHVTRLDRW
                     EPELNEAIPNDERDTTMPVAMATTLRKLLTGELLTLASRQQLIDWMEADKVAGPLLRSA
                     LPAGWFIADKSGAGERGSRGIIAALGPDGKPSRIVVIYTTGSQATMDERNRQIAEIGAS
                     LIKHW"
     primer_bind     6125..6144
                     /label=Amp-R
                     /note="Ampicillin resistance gene, reverse primer"
     promoter        complement(6363..6467)
                     /gene="bla"
                     /label=AmpR promoter
     primer_bind     6535..6553
                     /label=pBRforEco
                     /note="pBR322 vectors, upsteam of EcoRI site, forward
                     primer"
     primer_bind     complement(6591..6613)
                     /label=pGEX 3'
                     /note="pGEX vectors, reverse primer"
     primer_bind     6713..6732
                     /label=pRS-marker
                     /note="pRS vectors, use to sequence yeast selectable
                     marker"
     primer_bind     6926..6948
                     /label=M13/pUC Forward
                     /note="In lacZ gene"
     primer_bind     7076..7095
                     /label=pBRrevBam
                     /note="pBR322 vectors, tet region, downstream of BamHI,
                     reverse primer"
ORIGIN
        1 cgtagaggcg attagtccaa tttgttaaag acaggatatc agtggtccag gctctagttt
       61 tgactcaaca atatcaccag ctgaagccta tagagtacga gccatagata aaataaaaga
      121 ttttatttag tctccagaaa aaggggggaa tgaaagaccc cacctgtagg tttggcaagc
      181 tagcttaagt aacgccattt tgcaaggcat ggaaaataca taactgagaa tagagaagtt
      241 cagatcaagg ttaggaacag agagacagca gaatatgggc caaacaggat atctgtggta
      301 agcagttcct gccccggctc agggccaaga acagatggtc cccagatgcg gtcccgccct
      361 cagcagtttc tagagaacca tcagatgttt ccagggtgcc ccaaggacct gaaatgaccc
      421 tgtgccttat ttgaactaac caatcagttc gcttctcgct tctgttcgcg cgcttctgct
      481 ccccgagctc aataaaagag cccacaaccc ctcactcggc gcgccagtcc tccgatagac
      541 tgcgtcgccc gggtacccgt attcccaata aagcctcttg ctgtttgcat ccgaatcgtg
      601 gactcgctga tccttgggag ggtctcctca gattgattga ctgcccacct cgggggtctt
      661 tcatttggag gttccaccga gatttggaga cccctgccca gggaccaccg acccccccgc
      721 cgggaggtaa gctggccagc ggtcgtttcg tgtctgtctc tgtctttgtg cgtgtttgtg
      781 ccggcatcta atgtttgcgc ctgcgtctgt actagttagc taactagctc tgtatctggc
      841 ggacccgtgg tggaactgac gagttctgaa cacccggccg caaccctggg agacgtccca
      901 gggactttgg gggccgtttt tgtggcccga cctgaggaag ggagtcgatg tggaatccga
      961 ccccgtcagg atatgtggtt ctggtaggag acgagaacct aaaacagttc ccgcctccgt
     1021 ctgaattttt gctttcggtt tggaaccgaa gccgcgcgtc ttgtctgctg cagcgctgca
     1081 gcatcgttct gtgttgtctc tgtctgactg tgtttctgta tttgtctgaa aattagggcc
     1141 agactgttac cactccctta agtttgacct taggtcactg gaaagatgtc gagcggatcg
     1201 ctcacaacca gtcggtagat gtcaagaaga gacgttgggt taccttctgc tctgcagaat
     1261 ggccaacctt taacgtcgga tggccgcgag acggcacctt taaccgagac ctcatcaccc
     1321 aggttaagat caaggtcttt tcacctggcc cgcatggaca cccagaccag gtcccctaca
     1381 tcgtgacctg ggaagccttg gcttttgacc cccctccctg ggtcaagccc tttgtacacc
     1441 ctaagcctcc gcctcctctt cctccatccg ccccgtctct cccccttgaa cctcctcgtt
     1501 cgaccccgcc tcgatcctcc ctttatccag ccctcactcc ttctctaggc gccggaatta
     1561 gatctctcga ggaggaggat ccttgggggc ggatcccccg ggctgcagga attccgcccc
     1621 ccccccctaa cgttactggc cgaagccgct tggaataagg ccggtgtgcg tttgtctata
     1681 tgttattttc caccatattg ccgtcttttg gcaatgtgag ggcccggaaa cctggccctg
     1741 tcttcttgac gagcattcct aggggtcttt cccctctcgc caaaggaatg caaggtctgt
     1801 tgaatgtcgt gaaggaagca gttcctctgg aagcttcttg aagacaaaca acgtctgtag
     1861 cgaccctttg caggcagcgg aaccccccac ctggcgacag gtgcctctgc ggccaaaagc
     1921 cacgtgtata agatacacct gcaaaggcgg cacaacccca gtgccacgtt gtgagttgga
     1981 tagttgtgga aagagtcaaa tggctctcct caagcgtatt caacaagggg ctgaaggatg
     2041 cccagaaggt accccattgt atgggatctg atctggggcc tcggtgcaca tgctttacat
     2101 gtgtttagtc gaggttaaaa aaacgtctag gccccccgaa ccacggggac gtggttttcc
     2161 tttgaaaaac acgatgataa tatggccaca accatggtga gcaagggcga ggaggtcatc
     2221 aaagagttca tgcgcttcaa ggtgcgcatg gagggctcca tgaacggcca cgagttcgag
     2281 atcgagggcg agggcgaggg ccgcccctac gagggcaccc agaccgccaa gctgaaggtg
     2341 accaagggcg gccccctgcc cttcgcctgg gacatcctgt ccccccagtt catgtacggc
     2401 tccaaggcgt acgtgaagca ccccgccgac atccccgatt acaagaagct gtccttcccc
     2461 gagggcttca agtgggagcg cgtgatgaac ttcgaggacg gcggtctggt gaccgtgacc
     2521 caggactcct ccctgcagga cggcacgctg atctacaagg tgaagatgcg cggcaccaac
     2581 ttcccccccg acggccccgt aatgcagaag aagaccatgg gctgggaggc ctccaccgag
     2641 cgcctgtacc cccgcgacgg cgtgctgaag ggcgagatcc accaggccct gaagctgaag
     2701 gacggcggcc actacctggt ggagttcaag accatctaca tggccaagaa gcccgtgcaa
     2761 ctgcccggct actactacgt ggacaccaag ctggacatca cctcccacaa cgaggactac
     2821 accatcgtgg aacagtacga gcgctccgag ggccgccacc acctgttcct ggggcatggc
     2881 accggcagca ccggcagcgg cagctccggc accgcctcct ccgaggacaa caacatggcc
     2941 gtcatcaaag agttcatgcg cttcaaggtg cgcatggagg gctccatgaa cggccacgag
     3001 ttcgagatcg agggcgaggg cgagggccgc ccctacgagg gcacccagac cgccaagctg
     3061 aaggtgacca agggcggccc cctgcccttc gcctgggaca tcctgtcccc ccagttcatg
     3121 tacggctcca aggcgtacgt gaagcacccc gccgacatcc ccgattacaa gaagctgtcc
     3181 ttccccgagg gcttcaagtg ggagcgcgtg atgaacttcg aggacggcgg tctggtgacc
     3241 gtgacccagg actcctccct gcaggacggc acgctgatct acaaggtgaa gatgcgcggc
     3301 accaacttcc cccccgacgg ccccgtaatg cagaagaaga ccatgggctg ggaggcctcc
     3361 accgagcgcc tgtacccccg cgacggcgtg ctgaagggcg agatccacca ggccctgaag
     3421 ctgaaggacg gcggccacta cctggtggag ttcaagacca tctacatggc caagaagccc
     3481 gtgcaactgc ccggctacta ctacgtggac accaagctgg acatcacctc ccacaacgag
     3541 gactacacca tcgtggaaca gtacgagcgc tccgagggcc gccaccacct gttcctgtac
     3601 ggcatggacg agctgtacaa gtaagaattc gatatcaagc ttatcgataa aataaaagat
     3661 tttatttagt ctccagaaaa aggggggaat gaaagacccc acctgtaggt ttggcaagct
     3721 agcttaagta acgccatttt gcaaggcatg gaaaatacat aactgagaat agagaagttc
     3781 agatcaaggt taggaacaga gagacagcag aatatgggcc aaacaggata tctgtggtaa
     3841 gcagttcctg ccccggctca gggccaagaa cagatggtcc ccagatgcgg tcccgccctc
     3901 agcagtttct agagaaccat cagatgtttc cagggtgccc caaggacctg aaatgaccct
     3961 gtgccttatt tgaactaacc aatcagttcg cttctcgctt ctgttcgcgc gcttctgctc
     4021 cccgagctca ataaaagagc ccacaacccc tcactcggcg cgccagtcct ccgatagact
     4081 gcgtcgcccg ggtacccgtg tatccaataa accctcttgc agttgcatcc gacttgtggt
     4141 ctcgctgttc cttgggaggg tctcctctga gtgattgact acccgtcagc gggggtcttt
     4201 catgggtaac agtttcttga agttggagaa caacattctg agggtaggag tcgaatatta
     4261 agtaatcctg actcaattag ccactgtttt gaatccacat actccaatac tcctgaaata
     4321 gttcattatg gacagcgcag aaagagctgg ggagaattgt gaaattgtta tccgctcaca
     4381 attccacaca acatacgagc cggaagcata aagtgtaaag cctggggtgc ctaatgagtg
     4441 agctaactca cattaattgc gttgcgctca ctgcccgctt tccagtcggg aaacctgtcg
     4501 tgccagctgc attaatgaat cggccaacgc gcggggagag gcggtttgcg tattgggcgc
     4561 tcttccgctt cctcgctcac tgactcgctg cgctcggtcg ttcggctgcg gcgagcggta
     4621 tcagctcact caaaggcggt aatacggtta tccacagaat caggggataa cgcaggaaag
     4681 aacatgtgag caaaaggcca gcaaaaggcc aggaaccgta aaaaggccgc gttgctggcg
     4741 tttttccata ggctccgccc ccctgacgag catcacaaaa atcgacgctc aagtcagagg
     4801 tggcgaaacc cgacaggact ataaagatac caggcgtttc cccctggaag ctccctcgtg
     4861 cgctctcctg ttccgaccct gccgcttacc ggatacctgt ccgcctttct cccttcggga
     4921 agcgtggcgc tttctcatag ctcacgctgt aggtatctca gttcggtgta ggtcgttcgc
     4981 tccaagctgg gctgtgtgca cgaacccccc gttcagcccg accgctgcgc cttatccggt
     5041 aactatcgtc ttgagtccaa cccggtaaga cacgacttat cgccactggc agcagccact
     5101 ggtaacagga ttagcagagc gaggtatgta ggcggtgcta cagagttctt gaagtggtgg
     5161 cctaactacg gctacactag aagaacagta tttggtatct gcgctctgct gaagccagtt
     5221 accttcggaa aaagagttgg tagctcttga tccggcaaac aaaccaccgc tggtagcggt
     5281 ggtttttttg tttgcaagca gcagattacg cgcagaaaaa aaggatctca agaagatcct
     5341 ttgatctttt ctacggggtc tgacgctcag tggaacgaaa actcacgtta agggattttg
     5401 gtcatgagat tatcaaaaag gatcttcacc tagatccttt taaattaaaa atgaagtttt
     5461 aaatcaatct aaagtatata tgagtaaact tggtctgaca gttaccaatg cttaatcagt
     5521 gaggcaccta tctcagcgat ctgtctattt cgttcatcca tagttgcctg actccccgtc
     5581 gtgtagataa ctacgatacg ggagggctta ccatctggcc ccagtgctgc aatgataccg
     5641 cgagacccac gctcaccggc tccagattta tcagcaataa accagccagc cggaagggcc
     5701 gagcgcagaa gtggtcctgc aactttatcc gcctccatcc agtctattaa ttgttgccgg
     5761 gaagctagag taagtagttc gccagttaat agtttgcgca acgttgttgc cattgctaca
     5821 ggcatcgtgg tgtcacgctc gtcgtttggt atggcttcat tcagctccgg ttcccaacga
     5881 tcaaggcgag ttacatgatc ccccatgttg tgcaaaaaag cggttagctc cttcggtcct
     5941 ccgatcgttg tcagaagtaa gttggccgca gtgttatcac tcatggttat ggcagcactg
     6001 cataattctc ttactgtcat gccatccgta agatgctttt ctgtgactgg tgagtactca
     6061 accaagtcat tctgagaata gtgtatgcgg cgaccgagtt gctcttgccc ggcgtcaata
     6121 cgggataata ccgcgccaca tagcagaact ttaaaagtgc tcatcattgg aaaacgttct
     6181 tcggggcgaa aactctcaag gatcttaccg ctgttgagat ccagttcgat gtaacccact
     6241 cgtgcaccca actgatcttc agcatctttt actttcacca gcgtttctgg gtgagcaaaa
     6301 acaggaaggc aaaatgccgc aaaaaaggga ataagggcga cacggaaatg ttgaatactc
     6361 atactcttcc tttttcaata ttattgaagc atttatcagg gttattgtct catgagcgga
     6421 tacatatttg aatgtattta gaaaaataaa caaatagggg ttccgcgcac atttccccga
     6481 aaagtgccac ctgacgtcta agaaaccatt attatcatga cattaaccta taaaaatagg
     6541 cgtatcacga ggccctttcg tctcgcgcgt ttcggtgatg acggtgaaaa cctctgacac
     6601 atgcagctcc cggagacggt cacagcttgt ctgtaagcgg atgccgggag cagacaagcc
     6661 cgtcagggcg cgtcagcggg tgttggcggg tgtcggggct ggcttaacta tgcggcatca
     6721 gagcagattg tactgagagt gcaccatatg cggtgtgaaa taccgcacag atgcgtaagg
     6781 agaaaatacc gcatcaggcg ccattcgcca ttcaggctgc gcaactgttg ggaagggcga
     6841 tcggtgcggg cctcttcgct attacgccag ctggcgaaag ggggatgtgc tgcaaggcga
     6901 ttaagttggg taacgccagg gttttcccag tcacgacgtt gtaaaacgac ggcgcaagga
     6961 atggtgcatg caaggagatg gcgcccaaca gtcccccggc cacggggcct gccaccatac
     7021 ccacgccgaa acaagcgctc atgagcccga agtggcgagc ccgatcttcc ccatcggtga
     7081 tgtcggcgat ataggcgcca gcaaccgcac ctgtggcgcc ggtgatgccg gccacgatgc
     7141 gtccgg
//
