[The description below was written by a language model from this plasmid's Addgene catalogue record and the feature table of its GenBank file.]
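Description:
MSCV-IRES_Tomato is a 7,146 bp empty gammaretroviral backbone of the murine stem cell virus (MSCV) family, catalogued as a mammalian expression/retroviral vector that expresses a red fluorescent reporter. In bacteria it is maintained through a high-copy ColE1/pUC-type origin and selected with ampicillin via the beta-lactamase (AmpR) gene and its own promoter. Remnants of a lac promoter, operator and CAP binding site lie in the plasmid backbone outside the viral region and play no evident role in the payload.

The proviral portion is bounded by 5' and 3' long terminal repeats from murine embryonic stem cell virus. The 5' LTR serves as the promoter for the genomic transcript, as no internal promoter is annotated. Downstream sit the MESV Psi packaging signal and a truncated MMLV gag fragment lacking its start codon, which together allow the RNA to be efficiently encapsidated when gag, pol and env are supplied in trans by a packaging cell line or helper plasmids. A short interval between the truncated gag and the encephalomyocarditis virus IRES is where a gene of interest would be inserted, although the record does not annotate specific cloning sites. The IRES drives cap-independent translation of a mammalian codon-optimized tdTomato, the tandem-dimer DsRed derivative, so that an inserted gene and the reporter are produced from one bicistronic LTR-driven transcript.

Transduced cells can therefore be identified or sorted by red fluorescence, and the empty vector serves as a tdTomato-only control. The associated publication concerns chemotherapy resistance in acute myeloid leukemia, consistent with the common use of MSCV vectors for stable gene delivery into haematopoietic cells.
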