Addgene plasmid #107229: MSCV-IRES_Tomato
Purpose: (Empty Backbone) Tomato expressing plasmid
Depositing lab: Alex Kentsis. Depositing organization: Memorial Sloan-Kettering Cancer Center. Publication: MEF2C Phosphorylation Is Required for Chemotherapy Resistance in Acute Myeloid Leukemia. Brown FC, Still E, Koche RP, Yim CY, Takao S, Cifani P, Reed C, Gunasekera S, Ficarro SB, Romanienko P, Mark W, McCarthy C, de Stanchina E, Gonen M, Seshan V, Bhola P, O'Donnell C, Spitzer B, Stutzke C, Lavallee VP, Hebert J, Krivtsov AV, Melnick A, Paietta EM, Tallman MS, Letai A, Sauvageau G, Pouliot G, Levine R, Marto JA, Armstrong SA, Kentsis A. Cancer Discov. 2018 Apr;8(4):478-497. doi: 10.1158/2159-8290.CD-17-1271. Epub 2018 Feb 5. PubMed 29431698.
Backbone
  Vector backbone: MSCV-IRES-Tomato
  Backbone manufacturer: Scott Armstrong
  Vector type: Mammalian Expression, Retroviral
Growth in bacteria
  Bacterial resistance: Ampicillin, 100 μg/mL
  Growth temperature: 30°C
  Growth strain: NEB Stable
  Copy number: High Copy
Terms and licenses: Academic/Nonprofit Terms; Industry Terms: Not Available to Industry
Depositor comments: Please visit https://www.biorxiv.org/content/early/2017/02/09/107201 for bioRxiv preprint.
How to cite: MSCV-IRES_Tomato was a gift from Alex Kentsis (Addgene plasmid # 107229 ; http://n2t.net/addgene:107229 ; RRID:Addgene_107229)
